>Addgene plasmid #161498 | THI ONLY pALD4 T1 | addgene full sequence | sequence record 326274 | Addgene NGS Result
CGCTGTGAGCAAAAGGCCAGCAAAAGGCCAGGAACCGTAAAAAGGCCGCGTTGCTGGCGTTTTTCCATAG
GCTCCGCCCCCCTGACGAGCATCACAAAAATCGACGCTCAAGTCAGAGGTGGCGAAACCCGACAGGACTA
TAAAGATACCAGGCGTTTCCCCCTGGAAGCTCCCTCGTGCGCTCTCCTGTTCCGACCCTGCCGCTTACCG
GATACCTGTCCGCCTTTCTCCCTTCGGGAAGCGTGGCGCTTTCTCATAGCTCACGCTGTAGGTATCTCAG
TTCGGTGTAGGTCGTTCGCTCCAAGCTGGGCTGTGTGCACGAACCCCCCGTTCAGCCCGACCGCTGCGCC
TTATCCGGTAACTATCGTCTTGAGTCCAACCCGGTAAGACACGACTTATCGCCACTGGCAGCAGCCACTG
GTAACAGGATTAGCAGAGCGAGGTATGTAGGCGGTGCTACAGAGTTCTTGAAGTGGTGGCCTAACTACGG
CTACACTAGAAGAACAGTATTTGGTATCTGCGCTCTGCTGAAGCCAGTTACCTTCGGAAAAAGAGTTGGT
AGCTCTTGATCCGGCAAACAAACCACCGCTGGTAGCGGTGGTTTTTTTGTTTGCAAGCAGCAGATTACGC
GCAGAAAAAAAGGATCTCAAGAAGATCCTTTGATCTTTTCTACGGGGTGGAGCGCAAAAAACCCCGCCCC
TGACAGGGCGGGGTTTTTTCGCGATCGGAGCGGTACTACCATTGACACTACACATCCTTAATTCCAATCC
TGTCTGGCCTCCTTCACCTTTTAACCATCTTGCCCATTCCAACTCGTGTCAGATTGCGTATCAAGTGAAA
AAAAAAAAATTTTAAATCTTTAACCCAATCAGGTAATAACTGTCGCCTCTTTTATCTGCCGCACTGCATG
AGGTGTCCCCTTAGTGGGAAAGAGTACTGAGCCAACCCTGGAGGACAGCAAGGGAAAAATACCTACAACT
TGCTTCATAATGGTCGTAAAAACAATCCTTGTCGGATATAAGTGTTGTAGACTGTCCCTTATCCTCTGCG
ATGTTCTTCCTCTCAAAGTTTGCGATTTCTCTCTATCAGAATTGCCATCAAGAGACTCAGGACTAATTTC
GCAGTCCCACACGCACTCGTACATGATTGGCTGAAATTTCCCTAAAGAATTTCTTTTTCACGAAAATTTT
TTTTTTACACAAGATTTTCAGCAGATATAAAATGGAGAGCAGGACCTCCGCTGTGACTCTTCTTTTTTTT
CTTTTATTCTCACTACATACATTTTAGTTATTCGCCAACATGGACTACAAAGACCATGACGGTGATTATA
AAGATCATGACATCGATTACAAGGATGACGATGACAAGCTCATGGACAAGAAGTACTCCATTGGGCTCGC
TATCGGCACAAACAGCGTCGGCTGGGCCGTCATTACGGACGAGTACAAGGTGCCGAGCAAAAAATTCAAA
GTTCTGGGCAATACCGATCGCCACAGCATAAAGAAGAACCTCATTGGCGCCCTCCTGTTCGACTCCGGGG
AGACGGCCGAAGCCACGCGGCTCAAAAGAACAGCACGGCGCAGATATACCCGCAGAAAGAATCGGATCTG
CTACCTGCAGGAGATCTTTAGTAATGAGATGGCTAAGGTGGATGACTCTTTCTTCCATAGGCTGGAGGAG
TCCTTTTTGGTGGAGGAGGATAAAAAGCACGAGCGCCACCCAATCTTTGGCAATATCGTGGACGAGGTGG
CGTACCATGAAAAGTACCCAACCATATATCATCTGAGGAAGAAGCTTGTAGACAGTACTGATAAGGCTGA
CTTGCGGTTGATCTATCTCGCGCTGGCGCATATGATCAAATTTCGGGGACACTTCCTCATCGAGGGGGAC
CTGAACCCAGACAACAGCGATGTCGACAAACTCTTTATCCAACTGGTTCAGACTTACAATCAGCTTTTCG
AAGAGAACCCGATCAACGCATCCGGAGTTGACGCCAAAGCAATCCTGAGCGCTAGGCTGTCCAAATCCCG
GCGGCTCGAAAACCTCATCGCACAGCTCCCTGGGGAGAAGAAGAACGGCCTGTTTGGTAATCTTATCGCC
CTGTCACTCGGGCTGACCCCCAACTTTAAATCTAACTTCGACCTGGCCGAAGATGCCAAGCTTCAACTGA
GCAAAGACACCTACGATGATGATCTCGACAATCTGCTGGCCCAGATCGGCGACCAGTACGCAGACCTTTT
TTTGGCGGCAAAGAACCTGTCAGACGCCATTCTGCTGAGTGATATTCTGCGAGTGAACACGGAGATCACC
AAAGCTCCGCTGAGCGCTAGTATGATCAAGCGCTATGATGAGCACCACCAAGACTTGACTTTGCTGAAGG
CCCTTGTCAGACAGCAACTGCCTGAGAAGTACAAGGAAATTTTCTTCGATCAGTCTAAAAATGGCTACGC
CGGATACATTGACGGCGGAGCAAGCCAGGAGGAATTTTACAAATTTATTAAGCCCATCTTGGAAAAAATG
GACGGCACCGAGGAGCTGCTGGTAAAGCTTAACAGAGAAGATCTGTTGCGCAAACAGCGCACTTTCGACA
ATGGAAGCATCCCCCACCAGATTCACCTGGGCGAACTGCACGCTATCCTCAGGCGGCAAGAGGATTTCTA
CCCCTTTTTGAAAGATAACAGGGAAAAGATTGAGAAAATCCTCACATTTCGGATACCCTACTATGTAGGC
CCCCTCGCCCGGGGAAATTCCAGATTCGCGTGGATGACTCGCAAATCAGAAGAGACTATCACTCCCTGGA
ACTTCGAGGAAGTCGTGGATAAGGGGGCCTCTGCCCAGTCCTTCATCGAAAGGATGACTAACTTTGATAA
AAATCTGCCTAACGAAAAGGTGCTTCCTAAACACTCTCTGCTGTACGAGTACTTCACAGTTTATAACGAG
CTCACCAAGGTCAAATACGTCACAGAAGGGATGAGAAAGCCAGCATTCCTGTCTGGAGAGCAGAAGAAAG
CTATCGTGGACCTCCTCTTCAAGACGAACCGGAAAGTTACCGTGAAACAGCTCAAAGAGGACTATTTCAA
AAAGATTGAATGTTTCGACTCTGTTGAAATCAGCGGAGTGGAGGATCGCTTCAACGCATCCCTGGGAACG
TATCACGATCTCCTGAAAATCATTAAAGACAAGGACTTCCTGGACAATGAGGAGAACGAGGACATTCTTG
AGGACATTGTCCTCACCCTTACGTTGTTTGAAGATAGGGAGATGATTGAAGAACGCTTGAAAACTTACGC
TCATCTCTTCGACGACAAAGTCATGAAACAGCTCAAGAGGCGCCGATATACAGGATGGGGGCGGCTGTCA
AGAAAACTGATCAATGGGATCCGAGACAAGCAGAGTGGAAAGACAATCCTGGATTTTCTTAAGTCCGATG
GATTTGCCAACAGGAACTTCATGCAGTTGATCCATGATGACTCTCTCACCTTTAAGGAGGACATCCAGAA
AGCACAAGTTTCTGGCCAGGGGGACAGTCTGCACGAGCACATCGCTAATCTTGCAGGTAGCCCAGCTATC
AAAAAGGGAATACTGCAGACCGTTAAGGTCGTGGATGAACTCGTCAAAGTAATGGGAAGGCATAAGCCCG
AGAATATCGTTATCGAGATGGCCCGAGAGAACCAAACTACCCAGAAGGGACAGAAGAACAGTAGGGAAAG
GATGAAGAGGATTGAAGAGGGTATAAAAGAACTGGGGTCCCAAATCCTTAAGGAACACCCAGTTGAAAAC
ACCCAGCTTCAGAATGAGAAGCTCTACCTGTACTACCTGCAGAACGGCAGGGACATGTACGTGGATCAGG
AACTGGACATCAATCGGCTCTCCGACTACGACGTGGATGCCATCGTGCCCCAGTCTTTTCTCAAAGATGA
TTCTATTGATAATAAAGTGTTGACAAGATCCGATAAAAATAGAGGGAAGAGTGATAACGTCCCCTCAGAA
GAAGTTGTCAAGAAAATGAAAAATTATTGGCGGCAGCTGCTGAACGCCAAACTGATCACACAACGGAAGT
TCGATAATCTGACTAAGGCTGAACGAGGTGGCCTGTCTGAGTTGGATAAAGCCGGCTTCATCAAAAGGCA
GCTTGTTGAGACACGCCAGATCACCAAGCACGTGGCCCAAATTCTCGATTCACGCATGAACACCAAGTAC
GATGAAAATGACAAACTGATTCGAGAGGTGAAAGTTATTACTCTGAAGTCTAAGCTAGTCTCAGATTTCA
GAAAGGACTTTCAGTTTTATAAGGTGAGAGAGATCAACAATTACCACCATGCGCATGATGCCTACCTGAA
TGCAGTGGTAGGCACTGCACTTATCAAAAAATATCCCAAGCTTGAATCTGAATTTGTTTACGGAGACTAT
AAAGTGTACGATGTTAGGAAAATGATCGCAAAGTCTGAGCAGGAAATAGGCAAGGCCACCGCTAAGTACT
TCTTTTACAGCAATATTATGAATTTTTTCAAGACCGAGATTACACTGGCCAATGGAGAGATTCGGAAGCG
ACCACTTATCGAAACAAACGGAGAAACAGGAGAAATCGTGTGGGACAAGGGTAGGGATTTCGCGACAGTC
CGGAAGGTCCTGTCCATGCCGCAGGTGAACATCGTTAAAAAGACCGAAGTACAGACCGGAGGCTTCTCCA
AGGAAAGTATCCTCCCGAAAAGGAACAGCGACAAGCTGATCGCACGCAAAAAAGATTGGGACCCCAAGAA
ATACGGCGGATTCGATTCTCCTACAGTCGCTTACAGTGTACTGGTTGTGGCCAAAGTGGAGAAAGGGAAG
TCTAAAAAACTCAAAAGCGTCAAGGAACTGCTGGGCATCACAATCATGGAGCGATCAAGCTTCGAAAAAA
ACCCCATCGACTTTCTCGAGGCGAAAGGATATAAAGAGGTCAAAAAAGACCTCATCATTAAGCTTCCCAA
GTACTCTCTCTTTGAGCTTGAAAACGGCCGGAAACGAATGCTCGCTAGTGCGGGCGAGCTGCAGAAAGGT
AACGAGCTGGCACTGCCCTCTAAATACGTTAATTTCTTGTATCTGGCCAGCCACTATGAAAAGCTCAAAG
GGTCCCCCGAAGATAATGAGCAGAAGCAGCTGTTCGTGGAACAACACAAACACTACCTTGATGAGATCAT
CGAGCAAATAAGCGAATTCTCCAAAAGAGTGATCCTCGCCGACGCTAACCTCGATAAGGTGCTTTCTGCT
TACAATAAGCACAGGGATAAGCCCATCAGGGAGCAGGCAGAAAACATTATCCACTTGTTTACTCTGACCA
ACTTGGGCGCTCCTGCAGCCTTCAAGTACTTCGACACCACCATAGACAGAAAGCGGTACACCTCTACAAA
GGAGGTCCTGGACGCCACACTGATTCATCAGTCAATTACGGGGCTCTATGAAACAAGAATCGACCTCTCT
CAGCTCGGTGGAGACAGCAGGGCTGACCCCAAGAAGAAGAGGAAGGTGTGAGCTTTAGTCAAATATTAAT
CTATTTCACCTGTTCAAACTTTACTTAATGTACAAATGTGGTAGTTATTAGTTTTGCAACGGAACTTGTT
CCATAATCTGGTCCTCTGGGACAGCAAACTGTCTTTCACTAGTAGCGCCAGTTTCGGGAGTCCACACAGC
ATTAGTCACCGGTGCACCAGCACTAATCTCACGACCTTCTGGGTGTTTAAATGGGCAGTTAGGGTTGCGG
CATCCAGCTGCAAACTTACAATCCTCATCAATTGGATGAGTGAAAAAACAGTTTGGTCTGGTACAACTGT
TGCCTTCACGACACAGTACAGGAGTAGTTGCGTGACGTCTTGGGCACTTGTAATTACGGCATGATTTACC
AAATCGACATTGTTCCAAAGCCCTCTGTTGTTTTTGTTGTTTCTCTTCTTCGGTGATCTTGTGTTCAGGT
GATCGATGAGCCTTTGGACAGTCCGGATTAGAGCGCTCCGGGGAGCGCATTATTTGGGTCGGCTACTGTC
ATTGGTTATGATGGCCTTACCGAGCACGAAGGTGGTTGGATAGACCACAACTGGAAACAGTTGTACAAAC
AGATTGCATTCATTTTTGCTTGTATTGGATACTCGATGGCCATCACCGCTCTTATCTGTTTCATCCTCAA
CCGTATTCCATTTTTGCAACTGCGAGCTTCAGAAGAGGCTGAGGAGAAAGGTATGGATGAGGATCAGATT
GGAGAGTTCGCTTATGACTACGTGGAAGTACGTCGTGATTTTTTGGCTTGGGGATCAGGCCCAAACAATG
GCTTCAAGGAGCCGGAAGTTCTGGATCAGGTAGTTCCGGTTAATGATTTCAGCAGTGACCAGAATGTGAC
TAATCAGACCAACGAATCTGAGAAGCAGTAGAGTAAATATAGAGATGATATTTAGTGTATTCTAATGCTT
ATGTAATGTATTAAGCAAAAAGTTGTGTTTATGAGTTAGCATTTGTCTTAGCAAACATAAAATTATGTCG
ACATTTGCAACCCGCATGTCTAGTGTTTTTAGATCGATCTTCGATGTGTAGAATAATGCCTCCACGTGAT
GCCCCGCGATTTTGTTGGGTCGCAATGCCTCCAACATAAACCCATCACGTATAAAAAGCCCTCTTAACCC
TCCCCCCTGTTTCGTTTGCTTCATCACTTAACCTGAACTATCAACATGCCCAAAAAGAAAAGAAAAGTGG
GTAGTATGGCGTCTAACTTCACCCAGTTCGTTCTGGTTGACAACGGTGGTACCGGTGACGTTACCGTTGC
GCCGTCTAACTTCGCGAACGGTGTTGCGGAATGGATCTCTTCTAACTCTCGTTCTCAGGCGTACAAAGTT
ACCTGCTCTGTTCGTCAATCCTCCGCGCAGAACCGTAAATACACCATCAAAGTTGAAGTTCCGAAAGTTG
CGACCCAGACCGTTGGTGGTGTTGAACTGCCGGTTGCGGCGTGGCGTTCTTACCTGAACATGGAACTGAC
CATCCCGATCTTCGCGACCAACTCTGACTGCGAACTGATCGTTAAAGCGATGCAGGGTCTGCTGAAAGAC
GGTAACCCGATCCCGTCTGCGATCGCGGCGAACTCTGGTATCTACTAGGCTTCTGTTTAATTCTGTAGGA
TAAACGAAATAACTGTATCTTTATAATCATCCTTAAGATAGCCCTGGACTCGTCAGACATTAGTTCGCGC
ACATTATTTTCCTCCACTGTCTGCAAACAGCCACACGGCATTTCCCTCTCTAGTTTCATTTATCAAAGTA
GCACAACACGCTAATTGGAGGACAATAAGAAGAAAAAAAAAGAAAAGCGGTGGGGGAGGGATTATTAAAT
AAGGATTATGTAACCCCAGGGTACCGTTCTATACATATTTAAGGATTATTTAGGACAATCGATGAAATCG
GCATCAAACTGGATGGGAGTATAGTGTCCGGATAATCGGATAAATCATCTTGCGAGGAGCCGCTTGGTTG
GTTGGTGAGAGGAGTGAAATATGTGTCTCCTCACCCAAGAATCGCGATATCAGCACCCTGTGGGGGACAC
TATTGGCCTCCCTCCCAAACCTTCGATGTGGTAGTGCTTTATTATATTGATTACATTGATTACATAGCTA
AACCCTGCCTGGTTGCAAGTTGAGCTCCGAATTCCAATATTAGTAAAATGCCTGCAAGATAACCTCGGTA
TGGCGTCCGACCCCGCTTAATTATTTTAACTCCTTTCCAACGAGGACTTCGTAATTTTTGATTAGGGAGT
TGAGAAACGGGGGGTCTTGATACCTCCTCGATTTCAGATCCCACCCCCTCTCAGTCCCAAGTGGGACCCC
CCTCGGCCGTGAAATGCGCGCACTTTAGTTTTTTTCGCATGTAAACGCCGGTGTCCGTCAATTAAAAGTC
GCAGACTAGGGTGAACTTTACCATTTTTGTCGCACTCCGTCTCCTCGGAATAGGGGTGTAGTAATTCTGC
AGTAGTGCAATTTTTACCCCGCCAAGGGGGGGCGAAAAGAGACGACCTCATCACGCATTCTCCAGTCGCT
CTCTACGCCTACAGCACCGACGTAGTTAACTTTCTCCCATATATAAAGCAATTGCCATTCCCCTGAAAAC
TTTAACCTCTGCTTTTTCTTGATTTTTCCTTGCCCAAAGAAAAGCATGTCTCAACTGATGAGTCCGTGAG
GACGAAACGAGTAAGCTCGTCTTGAGAAGAGTAAAGTATGAGTTTTAGAGCTAGAAATAGCAAGTTAAAA
TAAGGCTAGTCCGTTATCAACTTGAAAAAGTGGCACCGAGTCGGTGCGCGCACATGAGGATCACCCATGT
GCTTTTGGCCGGCATGGTCCCAGCCTCCTCGCTGGCGCCGGCTGGGCAACATGCTTCGGCATGGCGAATG
GGACAGCTTTGGACTGCTTTTAGTGTACATCTGATAATATAGTACTACCACGTATGATAATGTAGAGAAT
AGGCTTCCTTGTCGAGTGTGTTTGCAGTTTTCTTGAGTTTCAAGGTTTAAATGCTGGTATATTAGTTCAT
CGAAGGTTTCAGCCAATAGCACCTTAAATCAATCAAACTAATTCGACTCTTACGAAAGAGCCTACTGTGT
TTAGTATCGAAGTCGTTTACCTTTCATGTTGAATAGCTTCCTCTCTGACCCTAACATTTCAAGATCCTCC
TAAAGTTACCCGGATTGTGAAATTCTAATGATCCACCTGCCCAATGCATTTTTTCTTTATTCAGTTTACC
TTTTTTACCTAATATACGAGCTTGTTAAAGTAAGTGGCACTGCAATACTAGGCTTATTGTTGATATTATG
ATGAATCGTTTTCACAAACTTGATTTCCTGTGAACTCACCATGTACTAAGGAAAAAAACATGCATCACCA
TCTGAATATTTGACCGCTAGCTCATGGACATGGAGGCCCAGAATACCCTCCTTGACAGTCTTGACGTGCG
CAGCTCAGGGGCATGATGTGACTGTCGCCCGTACATTTAGCCCATACATCCCCATGTATAATCATTTGCA
TCCATACATTTTGATGGCCGCACGGCGCGAAGCAAAAATTACGGCTCCTCGCTGCAGACCTGCGAGCAGG
GAAACGCTCCCCTCACAGACGCGTTGAATTGTCCCCACGCCGCGCCCCTGTAGAGAAATATAAAAGGTTA
GGATTTGCCACTGAGGTTCTTCTTTCATATACTTCCTTTTAAAATCTTGCTAGGATACAGTTCTCACATC
ACATCCGAACATAAACAACCATGGGTACCACTCTTGACGACACGGCTTACCGGTACCGCACCAGTGTCCC
GGGGGACGCCGAGGCCATCGAGGCACTGGATGGGTCCTTCACCACCGACACCGTTTTTCGCGTCACCGCC
ACCGGGGACGGCTTCACCCTGCGGGAGGTGCCGGTGGACCCGCCCCTGACCAAGGTGTTCCCCGACGACG
AATCGGACGACGAATCGGACGACGGGGAGGACGGCGACCCGGACTCCCGGACGTTCGTCGCGTACGGGGA
CGACGGCGACCTGGCGGGCTTCGTGGTCGTCTCGTACTCCGGCTGGAACCGCCGGCTGACCGTCGAGGAC
ATCGAGGTCGCCCCGGAGCACCGGGGGCACGGGGTCGGGCGCGCGTTGATGGGGCTCGCGACGGAGTTCG
CCCGCGAGCGGGGCGCCGGGCACCTCTGGCTGGAGGTCACCAACGTCAACGCACCGGCGATCCACGCGTA
CCGGCGGATGGGGTTCACCCTCTGCGGCCTGGACACCGCCCTGTACGACGGCACCGCCTCGGACGGCGAG
CAGGCGCTCTACATGAGCATGCCCTGCCCCTAATCAGTACTGACAATAAAAAGATTCTTGTTTTCAAGAA
CTTGTCATTTGTATAGTTTTTTTATATTGTAGTTGTTCTATTTTAATCAAATGTTAGCGTGATTTATATT
TTTTTTCGCCTCGACATCATCTGCCCAGATGCGAAGTTAAGTGCGCAGAAAGTAATATCATGCGTCAATC
GTATGTGAATGCTGGTCGCTATACTGGCTTCATACCCAGCATTGACCTTTGGTATGAGCATCTGAAAAAC
AACCAGGTGTTGCAAAGTTAAACATCCTTCTTTGTTCATATAGAACCCACTATTCATGGTACTCCCCAAT
CGAATTTCACATTCTGGTTTTGAAATTACACACCACGTTAGCTTATAAGATTTCATATAACTTATTGATA
TACGGTTTCCATTGTTCGAATAGTTGAGGTTGTATGTAATTCGATTGAAGGGGCCATTTTTGTTTCCTAC
TTTTCCTGGGAGCTTATCCGATGCGCTTCAAAGCTGGAATTGTAAATATAGAGAAAAAGAAGGATGTTGT
TTTATTCTTGAAAGAGTATAATTTTACTTCTAGCAACTCTCCCACTTCGCTTGACTTCATTTATTTCTTG
GGCACATAGGCGTAGTAATCTAGACCAACAGATAATTTGCCGGAATGATATAGCGATTGGAAAATGAACT
GAAATTTTTTGCTGTCTTTCAATTTGACGGGCAGTTCATCAGGCGCGCCGTGACCGACCATATAAATACG
TTGAGAATGTTATTCTTCCTCGTAGTTGAAGTGGCTTCATAATTTCAGAACTCAATAGATAAACTAGGAT
GTTTTAAAGCAATTAATGCTCACAAGTAAGGAGCGACTCTCTTGCTTTTCGAATACTAAAAGTATCGTCC
CAACCCAGAAAAAAAGACCTCTTAACTGCAAAATAAACTCTATATATTTCTTCTAAAACAGTTTCAGGTT
GGATAGTATCGCATTCTCATCACTTCTAACTAGTAGGCCATGAGATATATTAACGTTTACTTGAGTTCTA
AGTTCTCCGAATTAGATGCACAGCACAAACAAGATTAGGTTTCACTTGGTACAAAATACGAACAGAGTTT
AAGGTCGTAATTTCATTTCGTTATTGATCCCCACAATCTATTCTTATCACAGTCATCAGATAGTCGCGAA
AAAGCATGCAGAAAAGGGGGTCGTCCCTATCTAAGTTGTAGCATTACAACAAATATGAC
Features (pLannotate 1.2.2; 12 found; start..end, strand, type, name):
     62..650     -  rep_origin     ori: high-copy-number ColE1/pMB1/pBR322/pUC origin of replication
   1303..1368    +  CDS            3xFLAG: three tandem FLAG® epitope tags, followed by an enterokinase cleavage site
   1372..5475    +  CDS            Cas9: Cas9 (Csn1) endonuclease from the Streptococcus pyogenes Type II CRISPR/Cas system generates RNA-guided double strand breaks in DNA
   5997..6284    +  CDS            MEP1 (fragment): MEP1_YEAST - Also known as AMT1. Experimental evidence at protein level: Swiss-Prot protein existence level 1. Transporter for ammonium (both charged and uncharged NH3 and NH4) to use as a nitrogen source. Can also transport methylamine. The affinity of MEP1 is about twenty times lower than that of MEP2. MEP3 has the lowest affinity. From Saccharomyces cerevisiae (strain ATCC 204508 / S288c) (Baker's yeast).
   6726..7115    +  CDS            CAPSD_BPMS2: Experimental evidence at protein level: Swiss-Prot protein existence level 1. Acts as a translational repressor of viral replicase synthesis late in infection. This latter function is the result of capsid protein interaction with an RNA hairpin which contains the replicase ribosome-binding site. From Escherichia phage MS2 (Bacteriophage MS2).
   7310..7327    -  promoter       ADH1 promoter (fragment): S. cerevisiae ADH1; promoter for alcohol dehydrogenase 1
   8175..8198    +  misc_RNA       sTRSV HHRz (fragment): hammerhead ribozyme from the tobacco ringspot virus satellite RNA (Khvorova et al., 2003)
   8232..8307    +  misc_RNA       gRNA scaffold: guide RNA scaffold for the Streptococcus pyogenes CRISPR/Cas9 system
   8312..8330    +  misc_RNA       MS2 stem loop: stem loop that binds the bacteriophage MS2 coat protein
   8917..9260    +  promoter       TEF promoter: Ashbya gossypii TEF promoter
   9267..9831    +  CDS            NrsR (fragment): nourseothricin acetyltransferase; Streptomyces noursei nat1; confers resistance to nourseothricin
   9839..10036   +  terminator     TEF terminator: Ashbya gossypii TEF terminator
