[The description below was written by a language model from this plasmid's Addgene catalogue record and pLannotate feature annotations shown in this document.]
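Description:
THI ONLY pALD4 T1 is an 11 kb yeast expression plasmid for Pichia pastoris, built on the BB3rN_AD backbone. It serves as the non-activation control in a dCas9/RNA-scaffold system for tuning transcription. It replicates in E. coli at high copy from a ColE1/pUC-type origin. A single nourseothricin acetyltransferase cassette, flanked by the Ashbya gossypii TEF promoter and terminator, provides selection on nourseothricin; this is the listed bacterial resistance, and such a cassette normally also serves as the yeast marker. The feature table shows no yeast replication origin, and the record does not say how the plasmid is maintained in Pichia.

The payload consists of three transcription units. The first uses the TEF2 promoter to drive nuclease-dead Cas9 carrying an N-terminal 3xFLAG tag and, according to the construct name, an SV40 nuclear localisation signal. The annotation software labels this ORF simply as S. pyogenes Cas9. The second uses the POR1 promoter to express the bacteriophage MS2 coat protein with an SV40 NLS but with no activation domain attached ("MS2bind only"). The third uses the ALD4 promoter, a Pol II promoter, to transcribe a guide RNA against target site T1 in the THI11 promoter. A hammerhead ribozyme fragment lies upstream of the guide, presumably to trim the transcript's 5′ end, and the Cas9 scaffold is followed by an MS2 stem loop that recruits the coat protein.

Since the recruited MS2 protein carries no effector, this plasmid shows what dCas9 and scaffold binding at THI11 do on their own, giving a baseline for comparison with activator-fused versions. The short MEP1 and ADH1 promoter hits in the table are probably incidental matches within the regulatory regions.
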