Addgene plasmid #161498: THI ONLY pALD4 T1
Purpose: Non activation control for CRISPR/RNA scaffold based transcription regulation in Pichia pastoris BB3rN_pTEF2_dCAS9(3xFLAG_SV40NLS)_pPOR1_MS2bind_only_SV40NLS_pALD4_THI11_T1_gRNA_MS2
Depositing lab: Brigitte Gasser & Diethard Mattanovich. Depositing organization: Austrian Centre of Industrial Biotechnology. Publication: Fine-Tuning of Transcription in Pichia pastoris Using dCas9 and RNA Scaffolds. Baumschabl M, Prielhofer R, Mattanovich D, Steiger MG. ACS Synth Biol. 2020 Dec 18;9(12):3202-3209. doi: 10.1021/acssynbio.0c00214. Epub 2020 Nov 12. PubMed 33180466.
Backbone
  Vector backbone: Addgene#98552 BB3rN_AD
  Backbone size w/o insert (bp): 3000
  Total vector size (bp): 11049
  Vector type: Yeast Expression
Growth in bacteria
  Bacterial resistance: Nourseothricin (clonNat), 50 μg/mL
  Growth temperature: 37°C
  Growth strain: DH5alpha
  Copy number: High Copy
Gene/Insert 1
  Gene/Insert name: dCAS9
  Promoter: pTEF2
  Cloning method: Unknown
  Sequencing primers: 5′ gaggtatgtaggcggtgcta; 3′ GTACTGTGTCGTGAAGGC
Gene/Insert 2
  Gene/Insert name: MS2 (non activation control NAC)
  Promoter: pPOR1
  Cloning method: Unknown
  Sequencing primers: 5′ GCCTTCACGACACAGTAC; 3′ GACAGTGGAGGAAAATAATGTGC
Gene/Insert 3
  Gene/Insert name: gRNA (Targeting T1 in the THI11 promoter)
  Promoter: pALD4
  Cloning method: Unknown
  Sequencing primers: 5′ GCACATTATTTTCCTCCACTGTC; 3′ ttatatttctctacaggggc
Terms and licenses: Academic/Nonprofit Terms; Industry Terms: Not Available to Industry
How to cite: THI ONLY pALD4 T1 was a gift from Brigitte Gasser & Diethard Mattanovich (Addgene plasmid # 161498 ; http://n2t.net/addgene:161498 ; RRID:Addgene_161498)
